Addgene plasmid #79194: pAB042d
Purpose: Directed Evolution of Protein-Protein Interactions
Depositing lab: David Liu. Depositing organization: Harvard University. Publication: Continuous evolution of Bacillus thuringiensis toxins overcomes insect resistance. Badran AH, Guzov VM, Huai Q, Kemp MM, Vishwanath P, Kain W, Nance AM, Evdokimov A, Moshiri F, Turner KH, Wang P, Malvar T, Liu DR. Nature. 2016 May 5;533(7601):58-63. doi: 10.1038/nature17938. Epub 2016 Apr 27. PubMed 27120167.
Backbone
  Vector backbone: SC101
  Backbone manufacturer: David Liu Lab
  Backbone size w/o insert (bp): 2992
  Vector type: Bacterial Expression
Growth in bacteria
  Bacterial resistance: Ampicillin, 100 μg/mL
  Growth temperature: 37°C
  Growth strain: NEB Turbo
  Copy number: Low Copy
Gene/Insert
  Gene/Insert name: Plac62 gIII, luxAB; Ptet rpoZ-p38_2_3
  Species: Synthetic
  Promoter: Plac62; Ptet
  Cloning method: Ligation Independent Cloning
  Sequencing primers: 5′ n/a; 3′ n/a
Terms and licenses: Academic/Nonprofit Terms; Industry Terms: Not Available to Industry
How to cite: pAB042d was a gift from David Liu (Addgene plasmid # 79194 ; http://n2t.net/addgene:79194 ; RRID:Addgene_79194)
