[The description below was written by a language model from this plasmid's Addgene catalogue record and pLannotate feature annotations shown in this document.]
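Description:
pAB042d is a low-copy bacterial expression plasmid built on a pSC101 backbone. It replicates in E. coli through the pSC101 origin together with the plasmid-encoded Rep101 (RepA) protein, and it is selected with ampicillin via a β-lactamase gene under its own promoter. The sequence record is about 7.4 kb, and the catalogue lists its purpose as directed evolution of protein-protein interactions.

The plasmid carries two divergently oriented cassettes that together look like a bacterial two-hybrid selection circuit. In the first, a modified lac-type promoter (Plac62), placed downstream of an rrnB T1 terminator that insulates it from read-through, drives M13 gene III followed by luxA and luxB. Gene III encodes the minor coat protein pIII, which filamentous phage need for infectivity, while luxAB encodes bacterial luciferase, so promoter activity is reported both as phage propagation and as luminescence. In the second cassette, a tet-operator-containing promoter (Ptet), regulated by TetR, expresses a fusion of rpoZ, the ω subunit of E. coli RNA polymerase, to a Myc epitope tag and the "p38_2_3" domain. The automated annotation matches this domain to a fragment of mouse Gabpb1, but the record lists the insert as synthetic, so this is probably a similarity hit rather than the true identity, and the nature of the domain is not otherwise stated.

A partner protein bound near Plac62 and interacting with the rpoZ-fused domain would presumably recruit polymerase and switch on gene III and luxAB. That partner and its DNA-binding component are not encoded here. The design fits use as an accessory plasmid in phage-assisted continuous evolution.
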