Features (pLannotate 1.2.2; 15 found; start..end, strand, type, name):
      1..951     -  CDS            Rep101: RepA protein needed for replication with the pSC101 origin; rep101
    999..1221    -  rep_origin     pSC101 ori: low-copy replication origin that requires the Rep101 protein
   1716..1760    +  terminator     rrnB T1 terminator: transcription terminator T1 from the E. coli rrnB gene
   1818..1848    +  promoter       lac promoter: promoter for the E. coli lac operon
   1889..3162    +  CDS            M13 gene III (fragment) (sequence partly withheld): pIII; III; minor coat protein
   3162..4241    +  CDS            luxA (sequence partly withheld): LUXA1_PHOLU - Experimental evidence at protein level: Swiss-Prot protein existence level 1. Light-emitting reaction in luminous bacteria. From Photorhabdus luminescens (Xenorhabdus luminescens).
   4305..5285    +  CDS            LuxB: LuxB luciferase subunit; luxB; from the Photorhabdus luminescens bioluminescence operon
   5402..5764    -  CDS            Gabpb1 (fragment): GABP1_MOUSE - Also known as Gabpb, Gabpb2. Experimental evidence at protein level: Swiss-Prot protein existence level 1. Transcription factor capable of interacting with purine rich repeats (GA repeats) (PubMed:25200183). Acts as a a master regulator of nuclear-encoded mitochondrial genes (PubMed:25200183). From Mus musculus (Mouse).
   5771..5797    -  CDS            Myc (fragment): Myc (human c-Myc proto-oncogene) epitope tag
   5810..6082    -  CDS            rpoZ (sequence withheld): RPOZ_ECO24 - Experimental evidence at protein level: Swiss-Prot protein existence level 1. Promotes RNA polymerase assembly. Latches the N- and C- terminal regions of the beta' subunit thereby facilitating its interaction with the beta and alpha subunits. From Escherichia coli O139:H28 (strain E24377A / ETEC).
   6138..6165    -  protein_bind   tetracycline response element (fragment): contains seven copies of the tetracycline operator tetO tetracycline repressor TetR
   6166..6200    -  promoter       tetA promoter: contains a tet operator sequence that enables repression by TetR
   6200..6220    -  promoter       PLtetO-1 promoter (fragment): modified phage lambda PL promoter with tet operator sites (Lutz and Bujard, 1997)
   6345..7205    -  CDS            AmpR: β-lactamase; bla; confers resistance to ampicillin, carbenicillin, and related antibiotics
   7206..7310    -  promoter       AmpR promoter: bla
>Addgene plasmid #79194 | pAB042d | depositor full sequence | sequence record 148315 | Full Sequence
TCAGATCCTTCCGTATTTAGCCAGTATGTTCTCTAGTGTGGTTCGTTGTTTTTGCGTGAGCCATGAGAAC
GAACCATTGAGATCATGCTTACTTTGCATGTCACTCAAAAATTTTGCCTCAAAACTGGTGAGCTGAATTT
TTGCAGTTAAAGCATCGTGTAGTGTTTTTCTTAGTCCGTTACGTAGGTAGGAATCTGATGTAATGGTTGT
TGGTATTTTGTCACCATTCATTTTTATCTGGTTGTTCTCAAGTTCGGTTACGAGATCCATTTGTCTATCT
AGTTCAACTTGGAAAATCAACGTATCAGTCGGGCGGCCTCGCTTATCAACCACCAATTTCATATTGCTGT
AAGTGTTTAAATCTTTACTTATTGGTTTCAAAACCCATTGGTTAAGCCTTTTAAACTCATGGTAGTTATT
TTCAAGCATTAACATGAACTTAAATTCATCAAGGCTAATCTCTATATTTGCCTTGTGAGTTTTCTTTTGT
GTTAGTTCTTTTAATAACCACTCATAAATCCTCATAGAGTATTTGTTTTCAAAAGACTTAACATGTTCCA
GATTATATTTTATGAATTTTTTTAACTGGAAAAGATAAGGCAATATCTCTTCACTAAAAACTAATTCTAA
TTTTTCGCTTGAGAACTTGGCATAGTTTGTCCACTGGAAAATCTCAAAGCCTTTAACCAAAGGATTCCTG
ATTTCCACAGTTCTCGTCATCAGCTCTCTGGTTGCTTTAGCTAATACACCATAAGCATTTTCCCTACTGA
TGTTCATCATCTGAGCGTATTGGTTATAAGTGAACGATACCGTCCGTTCTTTCCTTGTAGGGTTTTCAAT
CGTGGGGTTGAGTAGTGCCACACAGCATAAAATTAGCTTGGTTTCATGCTCCGTTAAGTCATAGCGACTA
ATCGCTAGTTCATTTGCTTTGAAAACAACTAATTCAGACATACATCTCAATTGGTCTAGGTGATTTTAAT
CACTATACCAATTGAGATGGGCTAGTCAATGATAATTACTAGTCCTTTTCCTTTGAGTTGTGGGTATCTG
TAAATTCTGCTAGACCTTTGCTGGAAAACTTGTAAATTCTGCTAGACCCTCTGTAAATTCCGCTAGACCT
TTGTGTGTTTTTTTTGTTTATATTCAAGTGGTTATAATTTATAGAATAAAGAAAGAATAAAAAAAGATAA
AAAGAATAGATCCCAGCCCTGTGTATAACTCACTACTTTAGTCAGTTCCGCAGTATTACAAAAGGATGTC
GCAAACGCTGTTTGCTCCTCTACAAAACAGACCTTAAAACCCTAAAGGCTTAAGTAGCACCCTCGCAAGC
TCGGGCAAATCGCTGAATATTCCTTTTGTCTCCGACCATCAGGCACCTGAGTCGCTGTCTTTTTCGTGAC
ATTCAGTTCGCTGCGCTCACGGCTCTGGCAGTGAATGGGGGTAAATGGCACTACAGGCGCCTTTTATGGA
TTCATGCAAGGAAACTACCCATAATACAAGAAAAGCCCGTCACGGGCTTCTCAGGGCGTTTTATGGCGGG
TCTGCTATGTGGTGCTATCTGACTTTTTGCTGTTCAGCAGTTCCTGCCCTCTGATTTTCCAGTCTGACCA
CTTCGGATTATCCCGTGACAGGTCATTCAGACTGGCTAATGCACCCAGTAAGGCAGCGGTATCATCAACA
GGCTTACCCGTCTTACTGTCAAGAGGACATCCGGTCAAATAAAACGAAAGGCTCAGTCGAAAGACTGGGC
CTTTCGTTTTGCTGAGGAGACTTAGGGACCCTACAACACGCACGGTGTTACATTAGGCACCCCGGGCTTT
ACACTTTATGCTTCCGGCTCGTATGTTGTGTCGACCGACCTGCAGGTGCAGTAAGGAGGAAAAAAAAA
[85 nt withheld, positions 1889-1973]
C
[98 nt withheld, positions 1975-2072]
A
[305 nt withheld, positions 2074-2378]
G
[176 nt withheld, positions 2380-2555]
CCAATCGTCTGACCTGCCTCAACCTCCTGTC
[82 nt withheld, positions 2587-2668]
GCTCTGAGGGA
[161 nt withheld, positions 2680-2840]
T
[41 nt withheld, positions 2842-2882]
T
[62 nt withheld, positions 2884-2945]
A
[35 nt withheld, positions 2947-2981]
CCTCCCTCAATCGGTTGAATGTCGCCCTTTTGTCTTTGGCGCTGGTAAACCTTACGAGTTCAGTATCGAC
TGCGATAAGATCAACCTGTTCCGC
[50 nt withheld, positions 3076-3125]
T
[37 nt withheld, positions 3127-3163]
GAAATTTGGAAACTTTTTGCTTACATACCAACCTCCCCAATTTTCCCAAACAGAGGTAATGAAACGTTTG
GTTAAATTAGGTCGCATCTCTGAGGAGTGTGGTTTTGATACCGTATGGTTACTGGAGCATCATTTCACGG
AGTTTGGTTTGCTTGGTAACCCTTATGTCGCTGCTGCATATTTACTTGGCGCGACTAAAAAATTGAATGT
AGGAACTGCCGCTATTGTTCTTCCCACAGCCCATCCAGTACGCCAACTTGAAGATGTGAATTTATTGGAT
CAAATGTCAAAAGGACGATTTCGGTTTGGTATTTGCCGAGGGCTTTACAACAAGGACTTTCGCGTATTCG
GCACAGATATGAATAACAGTCGCGCCTTAGCGGAATGCTGGTACGGGCTGATAAAGAATGGCATGACAGA
GGGATATATGGAAGCTGATAATGAACATATCAAGTTCCATAAGGTAAAAGTAAACCCCGCGGCGTATAGC
AGAGGTGGCGCACCGGTTTATGTGGTGGCTGAATCAGCTTCGACGACTGAGTGGGCTGCTCAATTTGGCC
TACCGATGATATTAAGTTGGATTATAAATACTAACGAAAAGAAAGCACAACTTGAGCTTTATAATGAAGT
GGCTCAAGAATATGGGCACGATATTCATAATATCGACCATTGCTTATCATATATAACATCTGTAGATCAT
GACTCAATTAAAGCGAAAGAGATTTGCCGGAAATTTCTGGGGCATTGGTATGATTCTTATGTGAATGCTA
CGACTATTTTTGATGATTCAGACCAAACAAGAGGTTATGATTTCAATAAAGGGCAGTGGCGTGACTTTGT
ATTAAAAGGACATAAAGATACTAATCGCCGTATTGATTACAGTTACGAAATCAATCCCGTGGGAACGCCG
CAGGAATGTATTGACATAATTCAAAAAGACATTGATGCTACAGGAATATCAAATATTTGTTGTGGATTTG
AAGCTAATGGAACAGTAGACGAAATTATTGCTTCCATGAAGCTCTTCCAGTCTGATGTCATGCCATTTCT
TAAAGAAAAACAACGTTCGCTATTATATTATGGCGGTGGCGGTAGCGGCGGTGGCGGTAGCGGCGGTGGC
GGTAGCGGCGGTGGCGGTAGCAAATTTGGATTGTTCTTCCTTAACTTCATCAATTCAACAACTGTTCAAG
AACAGAGTATAGTTCGCATGCAGGAAATAACGGAGTATGTTGATAAGTTGAATTTTGAACAGATTTTAGT
GTATGAAAATCATTTTTCAGATAATGGTGTTGTCGGCGCTCCTCTGACTGTTTCTGGTTTTCTGCTCGGT
TTAACAGAGAAAATTAAAATTGGTTCATTAAATCACATCATTACAACTCATCATCCTGTCCGCATAGCGG
AGGAAGCTTGCTTATTGGATCAGTTAAGTGAAGGGAGATTTATTTTAGGGTTTAGTGATTGCGAAAAAAA
AGATGAAATGCATTTTTTTAATCGCCCGGTTGAATATCAACAGCAACTATTTGAAGAGTGTTATGAAATC
ATTAACGATGCTTTAACAACAGGCTATTGTAATCCAGATAACGATTTTTATAGCTTCCCTAAAATATCTG
TAAATCCCCATGCTTATACGCCAGGCGGACCTCGGAAATATGTAACAGCAACCAGTCATCATATTGTTGA
GTGGGCGGCCAAAAAAGGTATTCCTCTCATCTTTAAGTGGGATGATTCTAATGATGTTAGATATGAATAT
GCTGAAAGATATAAAGCCGTTGCGGATAAATATGACGTTGACCTATCAGAGATAGACCATCAGTTAATGA
TATTAGTTAACTATAACGAAGATAGTAATAAAGCTAAACAAGAGACGCGTGCATTTATTAGTGATTATGT
TCTTGAAATGCACCCTAATGAAAATTTCGAAAATAAACTTGAAGAAATAATTGCAGAAAACGCTGTCGGA
AATTATACGGAGTGTATAACTGCGGCTAAGTTGGCAATTGAAAAGTGTGGTGCGAAAAGTGTATTGCTGT
CCTTTGAACCAATGAATGATTTGATGAGCCAAAAAAATGTAATCAATATTGTTGATGATAATATTAAGAA
GTACCACACGGAATATACCTAAACGGAGCCAATGTACGCAAAAAACCCCGCTTCAGCGGGGTTTTTTCGC
CAAAAAAAACCCCGCCCTGTCAGGGGCGGGGTTTTTTTTTAGGGCCCTACTGACTGTTAGTTCAGTTTCT
GCAGGATTTCGGCCAGGTCTTCATTATCGTTATCGATGCTAATATCGAACGCCGTATTACCAAATTTATC
CTGTGCGTTGATATCGGCGCCATATTTCAGCAGAACTTCAACGATTTCCAGGTGACCCCACAGTGCTGCC
AGGTGCAGCGGGGTGGTGCCAACGGTATCGATCGCATTCACATCTGCGCCGTATTTCAGCAGAACTTCCA
CAATTTCCAGACGACCAGACCACGCTGCCAGATGCAGCGGCGTGTTACCCCAATAATCGGTGGCATTAAC
ATCGGCGCCGTTCGCCATCAGAATGCGCACTTCATCATCCTGGCCTGCACGGGCCGCTTCCATCAGTTTT
TTACCCAGATCGCTGCCCAAGTCCTCTTCAGAAATAAGCTTTTGTTCCGCGGCCGC
[273 nt withheld, positions 5810-6082]
TTTTTTTTCCTCCTTATAAGGGGGTAGGGGGTCTAGATTTTTGTCGAACTATTCATTTCACTTTTCTCTA
TCACTGATAGGGAGTGGTAAAATAACTCTATCAATGATAGAGTGTCAATCTCTATCACTGATAGGGATCA
TCTGGCCATTCGATGGACTTAATTAACGGCACTGCGAAAAAACCCCGCCGAAGCGGGGTTTTTTGCGAAA
TATAATGACCCTCTTGATAACCCAAGAGGGCATTTTTTAATGCCCATGGCGTTTACCAATGCTTAATCAG
TGAGGCACCTATCTCAGCGATCTGTCTATTTCGTTCATCCATAGTTGCCTGACTCCCCGTCGTGTAGATA
ACTACGATACGGGAGGGCTTACCATCTGGCCCCAGTGCTGCAATGATACCGCGAGACCCACGCTCACCGG
CTCCAGATTTATCAGCAATAAACCAGCCAGCCGGAAGGGCCGAGCGCAGAAGTGGTCCTGCAACTTTATC
CGCCTCCATCCAGTCTATTAATTGTTGCCGGGAAGCTAGAGTAAGTAGTTCGCCAGTTAATAGTTTGCGC
AACGTTGTTGCCATTGCTACAGGCATCGTGGTGTCACGCTCGTCGTTTGGTATGGCTTCATTCAGCTCCG
GTTCCCAACGATCAAGGCGAGTTACATGATCCCCCATGTTGTGCAAAAAAGCGGTTAGCTCCTTCGGTCC
TCCGATCGTTGTCAGAAGTAAGTTGGCCGCAGTGTTATCACTCATGGTTATGGCAGCACTGCATAATTCT
CTTACTGTCATGCCATCCGTAAGATGCTTTTCTGTGACTGGTGAGTACTCAACCAAGTCATTCTGAGAAT
AGTGTATGCGGCGACCGAGTTGCTCTTGCCCGGCGTCAATACGGGATAATACCGCGCCACATAGCAGAAC
TTTAAAAGTGCTCATCATTGGAAAACGTTCTTCGGGGCGAAAACTCTCAAGGATCTTACCGCTGTTGAGA
TCCAGTTCGATGTAACCCACTCGTGCACCCAACTGATCTTCAGCATCTTTTACTTTCACCAGCGTTTCTG
GGTGAGCAAAAACAGGAAGGCAAAATGCCGCAAAAAAGGGAATAAGGGCGACACGGAAATGTTGAATACT
CATACTCTTCCTTTTTCAATATTATTGAAGCATTTATCAGGGTTATTGTCTCATGAGCGGATACATATTT
GAATGTATTTAGAAAAATAAACAAATAGGGGTTCCGCGCACATTTCCCCGAAAAGTGCCACCTGACGTCT
AAGAAACCATTATTATCATGACATTAACCTATAAAAATAGGCGTATCACGAGGCCCTTAGGCCAAATAGG
CCGT
