>Addgene plasmid #79194 | pAB042d | addgene partial sequence | sequence record 151080 | pCL52_2-F 5'-GCTTCTCAGGGCGTTTTATG-3'
TGTTCAGCAGTTCCTGCCCTCTGATTTTCCAGTCTGACCACTTCGGATTATCCCGTGACAGGTCATTCAG
ACTGGCTAATGCACCCAGTAAGGCAGCGGTATCATCAACAGGCTTACCCGTCTTACTGTCAAGAGGACAT
CCGGTCAAATAAAACGAAAGGCTCAGTCGAAAGACTGGGCCTTTCGTTTTGCTGAGGAGACTTAGGGACC
CTACAACACGCACGGTGTTACATTAGGCACCCCGGGCTTTACACTTTATGCTTCCGGCTCGTATGTTGTG
TCGACCGACCTGCAGGTGCAGTAAGGAGGAAAAAAAAA
[85 nt withheld, positions 319-403]
C
[98 nt withheld, positions 405-502]
A
[155 nt withheld, positions 504-658]
