>Addgene plasmid #79194 | pAB042d | addgene partial sequence | sequence record 151081 | Amp-F 5'-AAGCCCTCCCGTATCGTAGT-3'
ACTATGGATGAACGAAATAGACAGATCGCTGAGATAGGTGCCTCACTGATTAAGCATTGGTAAACGCCAT
GGGCATTAAAAAATGCCCTCTTGGGTTATCAAGAGGGTCATTATATTTCGCAAAAAACCCCGCTTCGGCG
GGGTTTTTTCGCAGTGCCGTTAATTAAGTCCATCGAATGGCCAGATGATCCCTATCAGTGATAGAGATTG
ACACTCTATCATTGATAGAGTTATTTTACCACTCCCTATCAGTGATAGAGAAAAGTGAAATGAATAGTTC
GACAAAAATCTAGACCCCCTACCCCCTTATAAGGAGGAAAAAAAA
[273 nt withheld, positions 326-598]
GCGGCCGCGGAACAAAAGCTTATTTCTGAAGAGGACTTGGGCAGCGATCTGGGTAAAAAACTGATGGAAG
CGGCCCGTGCAGGCCAGGATGATGAAGTGCGCATTCTGATGGCGAACGGCGCCGATGTTAATGCCACCGA
TTATTGGGGTAACACGCCGCTGCATCTGGCAGCGTGGTCTGGTCGTCTGGAAATTGTGGAA
